Addgene plasmid #198525: pGBT9-Hook3
Purpose: Expression of GAL4 DNA-binding domain (BD)-Hook3 fusion protein in yeast (yeast two-hybrid assays)
Depositing lab: Juan Bonifacino. Depositing organization: National Institute of Child Health and Human Development (NICHD). Publication: The FTS-Hook-FHIP (FHF) complex interacts with AP-4 to mediate perinuclear distribution of AP-4 and its cargo ATG9A. Mattera R, Williamson CD, Ren X, Bonifacino JS. Mol Biol Cell. 2020 Apr 15;31(9):963-979. doi: 10.1091/mbc.E19-11-0658. Epub 2020 Feb 19. PubMed 32073997.
Backbone
  Vector backbone: pGBT9
  Backbone size w/o insert (bp): 5524
  Total vector size (bp): 7671
  Vector type: Yeast Expression
  Selectable markers: TRP1
Growth in bacteria
  Bacterial resistance: Ampicillin, 100 μg/mL
  Growth temperature: 37°C
  Growth strain: DH5alpha
  Copy number: Unknown
Gene/Insert
  Gene/Insert name: Hook3
  Species: H. sapiens (human)
  Insert size (bp): 2157
  Entrez Gene: HOOK3 (a.k.a. HK3)
  Promoter: ADH1
  Tag / fusion protein: GAL4-DNA binding domain (BD) fragment (N terminal on backbone)
  Cloning method: Restriction Enzyme; 5′ cloning site EcoRI (not destroyed); 3′ cloning site SalI (not destroyed)
  Sequencing primers: 5′ GAL4 DNA binding domain forward; 3′ GAL4 DNA binding domain reverse
Terms and licenses: Academic/Nonprofit Terms; Industry Terms: Not Available to Industry
How to cite: pGBT9-Hook3 was a gift from Juan Bonifacino (Addgene plasmid # 198525 ; http://n2t.net/addgene:198525 ; RRID:Addgene_198525)
