[The description below was written by a language model from this plasmid's Addgene catalogue record and pLannotate feature annotations shown in this document.]
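Description:
pGBT9-Hook3 is a yeast two-hybrid "bait" plasmid built on the pGBT9 backbone, a yeast–E. coli shuttle vector of about 7.7 kb in total. In bacteria it is maintained through a high-copy ColE1/pUC-type origin and selected with ampicillin via the β-lactamase gene. In Saccharomyces cerevisiae it replicates episomally from the 2μ origin and is selected by complementation of tryptophan auxotrophy with the TRP1 marker, which is driven by its own promoter. The feature table also picks up remnants of earlier cloning vectors (a lac promoter/operator with CAP site and fragments of lacI, rop and bom). These have no evident role in the function of the construct.

The expression cassette consists of the yeast ADH1 promoter, the coding sequence for the GAL4 DNA-binding domain, the human HOOK3 open reading frame (roughly 2.2 kb, cloned between EcoRI and SalI sites that remain intact) and the ADH1 terminator. The result is a fusion protein with the GAL4 DNA-binding domain at the N terminus of Hook3, a protein annotated as involved in cellular trafficking. In a two-hybrid assay this fusion binds GAL4-responsive reporter genes in the host strain but cannot activate them on its own. Reporter expression occurs only when a co-expressed partner fused to a transcriptional activation domain binds Hook3 and reconstitutes a working activator.

According to the record, the plasmid is intended for such interaction assays. The associated study concerned the FTS-Hook-FHIP complex and its interaction with the AP-4 adaptor complex.
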