Features (pLannotate 1.2.2; 16 found; start..end, strand, type, name):
    816..1212    +  promoter       ADH1 promoter: S. cerevisiae ADH1; promoter for alcohol dehydrogenase 1
   1240..1680    +  CDS            GAL4 DNA binding domain: DNA binding domain of the GAL4 transcriptional activator; Saccharomyces cerevisiae GAL4 (truncated)
   1690..3843    +  CDS            HOOK3: HOOK3_HUMAN - Experimental evidence at protein level: Swiss-Prot protein existence level 1. (Microbial infection) May serve as a target for the spiC protein from Salmonella typhimurium, which inactivates it, leading to a strong alteration in cellular trafficking. From Homo sapiens (Human).
   3874..4061    +  terminator     ADH1 terminator: S. cerevisiae ADH1; transcription terminator for the S. cerevisiae alcohol dehydrogenase 1 (ADH1) gene
   4114..4788    -  CDS            TRP1: phosphoribosylanthranilate isomerase, required for tryptophan biosynthesis; S. cerevisiae TRP1; yeast auxotrophic marker
   4789..4890    -  promoter       TRP1 promoter: S. cerevisiae TRP1
   4928..4944    -  protein_bind   lac operator: The lac repressor binds to the lac operator to inhibit transcription in E. coli. This inhibition can be relieved by adding lactose or isopropyl-β-D-thiogalactopyranoside (IPTG). lac repressor encoded by lacI
   4952..4982    -  promoter       lac promoter: promoter for the E. coli lac operon
   4997..5018    -  protein_bind   CAP binding site: CAP binding activates transcription in the presence of cAMP. E. coli catabolite activator protein
   5031..5123    -  CDS            lacI (fragment): lac repressor; lacI; The lac repressor binds to the lac operator to inhibit transcription in E. coli. This inhibition can be relieved by adding lactose or isopropyl-β-D-thiogalactopyranoside (IPTG).
   5306..5894    -  rep_origin     ori: high-copy-number ColE1/pMB1/pBR322/pUC origin of replication
   6065..6925    -  CDS            AmpR: β-lactamase; bla; confers resistance to ampicillin, carbenicillin, and related antibiotics
   6926..7030    -  promoter       AmpR promoter: bla
   7125..7160    +  CDS            rop (fragment): Rop protein, which maintains plasmids at low copy number; rop
   7262..7311    +  misc_feature   bom (fragment): basis of mobility region from pBR322
   7312..806     +  rep_origin     2μ ori (across the origin): yeast 2μ plasmid origin of replication
>Addgene plasmid #198525 | pGBT9-Hook3 | addgene full sequence | sequence record 389387 | Addgene Partial NGS Result
TATAACCTACCCATCCACCTTTCGCTCCTTGAACTTGCATCTAAACTCGACCTCTACATTTTTTATGTTT
ATCTCTAGTATTACTCTTTAGACAAAAAAATTGTAGTAAGAACTATTCATAGAGTGAATCGAAAACAATA
CGAAAATGTAAACATTTCCTATACGTAGTATATAGAGACAAAATAGAAGAAACCGTTCATAATTTTCTGA
CCAATGAAGAATCATCAACGCTATCACTTTCTGTTCACAAAGTATGCGCAATCCACATCGGTATAGAATA
TAATCGGGGATGCCTTTATCTTGAAAAAATGCACCCGCAGCTTCGCTAGTAATCAGTAAACGCGGGAAGT
GGAGTCAGGCTTTTTTTATGGAAGAGAAAATAGACACCAAAGTAGCCTTCTTCTAACCTTAACGGACCTA
CAGTGCAAAAAGTTATCAAGAGACTGCATTATAGAGCGCACAAAGGAGAAAAAAAGTAATCTAAGATGCT
TTGTTAGAAAAATAGCGCTCTCGGGATGCATTTTTGTAGAACAAAAAAGAAGTATAGATTCTTTGTTGGT
AAAATAGCGCTCTCGCGTTGCATTTCTGTTCTGTAAAAATGCAGCTCAGATTCTTTGTTTGAAAAATTAG
CGCTCTCGCGTTGCATTTTTGTTTTACAAAAATGAAGCACAGATTCTTCGTTGGTAAAATAGCGCTTTCG
CGTTGCATTTCTGTTCTGTAAAAATGCAGCTCAGATTCTTTGTTTGAAAAATTAGCGCTCTCGCGTTGCA
TTTTTGTTCTACAAAATGAAGCACAGATGCTTCGTTGCTTGCATGCAACTTCTTTTCTTTTTTTTTCTTT
TCTCTCTCCCCCGTTGTTGTCTCACCATATCCGCAATGACAAAAAAATGATGGAAGACACTAAAGGAAAA
AATTAACGACAAAGACAGCACCAACAGATGTCGTTGTTCCAGAGCTGATGAGGGGTATCTCGAAGCACAC
GAAACTTTTTCCTTCCTTCATTCACGCACACTACTCTCTAATGAGCAACGGTATACGGCCTTCCTTCCAG
TTACTTGAATTTGAAATAAAAAAAAGTTTGCTGTCTTGCTATCAAGTATAAATAGACCTGCAATTATTAA
TCTTTTGTTTCCTCGTCATTGTTCTCGTTCCCTTTCTTCCTTGTTTCTTTTTCTGCACAATATTTCAAGC
TATACCAAGCATACAATCAACTCCAAGCTTGAAGCAAGCCTCCTGAAAGATGAAGCTACTGTCTTCTATC
GAACAAGCATGCGATATTTGCCGACTTAAAAAGCTCAAGTGCTCCAAAGAAAAACCGAAGTGCGCCAAGT
GTCTGAAGAACAACTGGGAGTGTCGCTACTCTCCCAAAACCAAAAGGTCTCCGCTGACTAGGGCACATCT
GACAGAAGTGGAATCAAGGCTAGAAAGACTGGAACAGCTATTTCTACTGATTTTTCCTCGAGAAGACCTT
GACATGATTTTGAAAATGGATTCTTTACAGGATATAAAAGCATTGTTAACAGGATTATTTGTACAAGATA
ATGTGAATAAAGATGCCGTCACAGATAGATTGGCTTCAGTGGAGACTGATATGCCTCTAACATTGAGACA
GCATAGAATAAGTGCGACATCATCATCGGAAGAGAGTAGTAACAAAGGTCAAAGACAGTTGACTGTATCG
CCGGAATTCATGTTCAGCGTAGAGTCGCTGGAGCGGGCGGAGCTGTGCGAGAGCCTCCTCACTTGGATCC
AGACATTTAATGTGGATGCACCATGCCAGACCGTGGAAGATTTAACGAATGGGGTTGTGATGGCCCAGGT
TCTTCAAAAGATAGATCCTGCATATTTTGATGAAAATTGGCTAAACAGAATCAAAACTGAAGTAGGAGAT
AATTGGAGGCTAAAGATAAGCAATTTAAAGAAAATTTTAAAAGGAATCTTGGATTATAATCATGAGATTT
TAGGACAGCAAATTAATGACTTTACCCTTCCTGATGTGAACCTTATTGGGGAGCATTCTGATGCAGCAGA
GCTTGGAAGGATGCTTCAGCTCATCTTAGGCTGTGCTGTGAACTGTGAACAGAAGCAAGAGTACATCCAA
GCCATTATGATGATGGAGGAATCTGTTCAACATGTTGTCATGACAGCCATTCAAGAGCTGATGAGTAAAG
AATCTCCTGTCTCTGCTGGAAATGATGCCTATGTTGACCTTGATCGTCAGCTGAAGAAAACTACAGAGGA
ACTAAATGAAGCTTTGTCAGCAAAGGAAGAAATTGCTCAAAGATGCCATGAACTGGATATGCAGGTTGCA
GCATTGCAGGAAGAGAAAAGTAGTTTGTTGGCAGAGAATCAGGTATTAATGGAAAGACTCAATCAATCTG
ATTCTATAGAAGACCCTAACAGTCCAGCAGGAAGAAGGCATTTGCAGCTCCAGACTCAATTAGAACAGCT
CCAAGAAGAAACATTCAGACTAGAAGCAGCCAAAGATGATTATCGAATACGTTGTGAAGAGTTAGAAAAG
GAGATCTCTGAACTTCGGCAACAGAATGATGAACTGACCACTTTGGCAGATGAAGCTCAGTCTCTGAAAG
ATGAGATCGACGTGCTGAGACATTCTTCTGATAAAGTATCTAAACTAGAAGGTCAAGTAGAATCTTATAA
AAAGAAGCTAGAAGACCTTGGTGATTTAAGGCGGCAGGTTAAACTCTTAGAAGAGAAGAATACCATGTAT
ATGCAGAATACTGTCAGTCTAGAGGAAGAGTTAAGAAAGGCCAACGCAGCGCGAAGTCAACTTGAAACCT
ACAAGAGACAGGTAGTAGAACTACAAAACAGATTATCCGAAGAATCAAAGAAAGCAGATAAACTAGATTT
TGAATATAAGCGGCTAAAAGAAAAAGTTGACAGTCTTCAAAAAGAAAAGGACAGGCTGAGAACAGAAAGG
GATTCTCTGAAGGAAACCATTGAAGAGCTTCGTTGTGTACAAGCTCAAGAAGGGCAGCTCACAACACAAG
GGTTAATGCCTCTTGGAAGTCAGGAGTCTTCAGACAGTCTAGCTGCAGAGATTGTTACACCTGAAATCAG
GGAGAAACTTATTCGTCTTCAGCATGAGAATAAGATGTTAAAGCTTAACCAAGAAGGTTCGGACAATGAA
AAAATAGCCTTATTGCAGAGCCTTCTAGATGATGCAAATCTACGCAAGAATGAACTGGAGACAGAGAATA
GGCTGGTGAATCAAAGACTTCTGGAAGTACAGTCACAAGTTGAAGAATTACAAAAATCTTTACAGGATCA
AGGCTCAAAAGCAGAAGATTCAGTCCTTCTAAAAAAGAAGCTTGAAGAACATCTAGAGAAGCTGCATGAG
GCCAATAATGAACTACAGAAGAAGAGAGCCATTATTGAAGATCTCGAGCCAAGATTTAACAACAGCTCCT
TAAAAATTGAAGAATTACAAGAAGCTTTACGAAAGAAAGAGGAAGAAATGAAGCAAATGGAAGAACGATA
CAAAAAATACTTAGAGAAAGCCAAAAGTGTCATCCGTACTTTAGATCCTAAACAGAATCAAGGAGCAGCA
CCAGAAATACAAGCTCTTAAAAATCAGCTCCAGGAACGAGACCGACTGTTCCACTCATTAGAGAAAGAAT
ATGAGAAAACAAAGAGTCAGAGAGAGATGGAAGAGAAATATATTGTTAGTGCCTGGTACAATATGGGAAT
GACCCTGCATAAAAAGGCAGCTGAAGATAGACTGGCAAGCACAGGCTCAGGGCAGTCATTTCTGGCGAGG
CAGAGGCAAGCGACCAGCAGCAGAAGATCATACCCAGGCCACGTGCAGCCGGCCACAGCAAGGTAGGTCG
ACCTGCAGCCAAGCTAATTCCGGGCGAATTTCTTATGATTTATGATTTTTATTATTAAATAAGTTATAAA
AAAAATAAGTGTATACAAATTTTAAAGTGACTCTTAGGTTTTAAAACGAAAATTCTTATTCTTGAGTAAC
TCTTTCCTGTAGGTCAGGTTGCTTTCTCAGGTATAGCATGAGGTCGCTCTTATTGACCACACCTCTACCG
GCATGCCGGCAAGTGCACAAACAATACTTAAATAAATACTACTCAGTAATAACCTATTTCTTAGCATTTT
TGACGAAATTTGCTATTTTGTTAGAGTCTTTTACACCATTTGTCTCCACACCTCCGCTTACATCAACACC
AATAACGCCATTTAATCTAAGCGCATCACCAACATTTTCTGGCGTCAGTCCACCAGCTAACATAAAATGT
AAGCTTTCGGGGCTCTCTTGCCTTCCAACCCAGTCAGAAATCGAGTTCCAATCCAAAAGTTCACCTGTCC
CACCTGCTTCTGAATCAAACAAGGGAATAAACGAATGAGGTTTCTGTGAAGCTGCACTGAGTAGTATGTT
GCAGTCTTTTGGAAATACGAGTCTTTTAATAACTGGCAAACCGAGGAACTCTTGGTATTCTTGCCACGAC
TCATCTCCATGCAGTTGGACGATATCAATGCCGTAATCATTGACCAGAGCCAAAACATCCTCCTTAGGTT
GATTACGAAACACGCCAACCAAGTATTTCGGAGTGCCTGAACTATTTTTATATGCTTTTACAAGACTTGA
AATTTTCCTTGCAATAACCGGGTCAATTGTTCTCTTTCTATTGGGCACACATATAATACCCAGCAAGTCA
GCATCGGAATCTAGAGCACATTCTGCGGCCTCTGTGCTCTGCAAGCCGCAAACTTTCACCAATGGACCAG
AACTACCTGTGAAATTAATAACAGACATACTCCAAGCTGCCTTTGTGTGCTTAATCACGTATACTCACGT
GCTCAATAGTCACCAATGCCCTCCCTCTTGGCCCTCTCCTTTTCTTTTTTCGACCGAATTAATTCGTAAT
CATGTCATAGCTGTTTCCTGTGTGAAATTGTTATCCGCTCACAATTCCACACAACATACGAGCCGGAAGC
ATAAAGTGTAAAGCCTGGGGTGCCTAATGAGTGAGCTAACTCACATTAATTGCGTTGCGCTCACTGCCCG
CTTTCCAGTCGGGAAACCTGTCGTGCCAGCTGCATTAATGAATCGGCCAACGCGCGGGGAGAGGCGGTTT
GCGTATTGGGCGCTCTTCCGCTTCCTCGCTCACTGACTCGCTGCGCTCGGTCGTTCGGCTGCGGCGAGCG
GTATCAGCTCACTCAAAGGCGGTAATACGGTTATCCACAGAATCAGGGGATAACGCAGGAAAGAACATGT
GAGCAAAAGGCCAGCAAAAGGCCAGGAACCGTAAAAAGGCCGCGTTGCTGGCGTTTTTCCATAGGCTCCG
CCCCCCTGACGAGCATCACAAAAATCGACGCTCAAGTCAGAGGTGGCGAAACCCGACAGGACTATAAAGA
TACCAGGCGTTTCCCCCTGGAAGCTCCCTCGTGCGCTCTCCTGTTCCGACCCTGCCGCTTACCGGATACC
TGTCCGCCTTTCTCCCTTCGGGAAGCGTGGCGCTTTCTCATAGCTCACGCTGTAGGTATCTCAGTTCGGT
GTAGGTCGTTCGCTCCAAGCTGGGCTGTGTGCACGAACCCCCCGTTCAGCCCGACCGCTGCGCCTTATCC
GGTAACTATCGTCTTGAGTCCAACCCGGTAAGACACGACTTATCGCCACTGGCAGCAGCCACTGGTAACA
GGATTAGCAGAGCGAGGTATGTAGGCGGTGCTACAGAGTTCTTGAAGTGGTGGCCTAACTACGGCTACAC
TAGAAGAACAGTATTTGGTATCTGCGCTCTGCTGAAGCCAGTTACCTTCGGAAAAAGAGTTGGTAGCTCT
TGATCCGGCAAACAAACCACCGCTGGTAGCGGTGGTTTTTTTGTTTGCAAGCAGCAGATTACGCGCAGAA
AAAAAGGATCTCAAGAAGATCCTTTGATCTTTTCTACGGGGTCTGACGCTCAGTGGAACGAAAACTCACG
TTAAGGGATTTTGGTCATGAGATTATCAAAAAGGATCTTCACCTAGATCCTTTTAAATTAAAAATGAAGT
TTTAAATCAATCTAAAGTATATATGAGTAAACTTGGTCTGACAGTTACCAATGCTTAATCAGTGAGGCAC
CTATCTCAGCGATCTGTCTATTTCGTTCATCCATAGTTGCCTGACTCCCCGTCGTGTAGATAACTACGAT
ACGGGAGGGCTTACCATCTGGCCCCAGTGCTGCAATGATACCGCGAGACCCACGCTCACCGGCTCCAGAT
TTATCAGCAATAAACCAGCCAGCCGGAAGGGCCGAGCGCAGAAGTGGTCCTGCAACTTTATCCGCCTCCA
TCCAGTCTATTAATTGTTGCCGGGAAGCTAGAGTAAGTAGTTCGCCAGTTAATAGTTTGCGCAACGTTGT
TGCCATTGCTACAGGCATCGTGGTGTCACGCTCGTCGTTTGGTATGGCTTCATTCAGCTCCGGTTCCCAA
CGATCAAGGCGAGTTACATGATCCCCCATGTTGTGCAAAAAAGCGGTTAGCTCCTTCGGTCCTCCGATCG
TTGTCAGAAGTAAGTTGGCCGCAGTGTTATCACTCATGGTTATGGCAGCACTGCATAATTCTCTTACTGT
CATGCCATCCGTAAGATGCTTTTCTGTGACTGGTGAGTACTCAACCAAGTCATTCTGAGAATAGTGTATG
CGGCGACCGAGTTGCTCTTGCCCGGCGTCAATACGGGATAATACCGCGCCACATAGCAGAACTTTAAAAG
TGCTCATCATTGGAAAACGTTCTTCGGGGCGAAAACTCTCAAGGATCTTACCGCTGTTGAGATCCAGTTC
GATGTAACCCACTCGTGCACCCAACTGATCTTCAGCATCTTTTACTTTCACCAGCGTTTCTGGGTGAGCA
AAAACAGGAAGGCAAAATGCCGCAAAAAAGGGAATAAGGGCGACACGGAAATGTTGAATACTCATACTCT
TCCTTTTTCAATATTATTGAAGCATTTATCAGGGTTATTGTCTCATGAGCGGATACATATTTGAATGTAT
TTAGAAAAATAAACAAATAGGGGTTCCGCGCACATTTCCCCGAAAAGTGCCACCTGACGTCTAAGAAACC
ATTATTATCATGACATTAACCTATAAAAATAGGCGTATCACGAGGCCCTTTCGTCTCGCGCGTTTCGGTG
ATGACGGTGAAAACCTCTGACACATGCAGCTCCCGGAGACGGTCACAGCTTGTCTGTAAGCGGATGCCGG
GAGCAGACAAGCCCGTCAGGGCGCGTCAGCGGGTGTTGGCGGGTGTCGGGGCTGGCTTAACTATGCGGCA
TCAGAGCAGATTGTACTGAGAGTGCACCATAACGCATTTAAGCATAAACACGCACTATGCCGTTCTTCTC
ATGTATATATATATACAGGCAACACGCAGATATAGGTGCGACGTGAACAGTGAGCTGTATGTGCGCAGCT
CGCGTTGCATTTTCGGAAGCGCTCGTTTTCGGAAACGCTTTGAAGTTCCTATTCCGAAGTTCCTATTCTC
TAGCTAGAAAGTATAGGAACTTCAGAGCGCTTTTGAAAACCAAAAGCGCTCTGAAGACGCACTTTCAAAA
AACCAAAAACGCACCGGACTGTAACGAGCTACTAAAATATTGCGAATACCGCTTCCACAAACATTGCTCA
AAAGTATCTCTTTGCTATATATCTCTGTGCTATATCCCTA
